>Addgene plasmid #119044 | pBAD-MTX-u23_Snifit | depositor full sequence | sequence record 225098 | pBAD-MTX-u23_Snifit sequence 5216 bps
CTCCCGCCATTCAGAGAAGAAACCAATTGTCCATATTGCATCAGACATTGCCGTCACTGCGTCTTTTACT
GGCTCTTCTCGCTAACCAAACCGGTAACCCCGCTTATTAAAAGCATTCTGTAACAAAGCGGGACCAAAGC
CATGACAAAAACGCGTAACAAAAGTGTCTATAATCACGGCAGAAAAGTCCACATTGATTATTTGCACGGC
GTCACACTTTGCTATGCCATAGCATTTTTATCCATAAGATTAGCGGATCCTACCTGACGCTTTTTATCGC
AACTCTCTACTGTTTCTCCATACCCGTTTTTTGGGCTAACAGGAGGAATTAACCATGGCAAGCTGGAGCC
ACCCGCAGTTCGAAAAGGGTGCAGATGACGACGACAAGGTACCGCATATGGATAAAGACTGCGAAATGAA
ACGCACTACCCTGGACAGCCCGCTGGGTAAACTGGAACTGAGCGGTTGCGAGCAGGGCCTGCACGAAATC
ATTTTCCTGGGCAAAGGTACGAGCGCTGCGGATGCGGTCGAAGTACCGGCTCCGGCTGCGGTTCTGGGTG
GCCCGGAGCCGCTGATGCAGGCTACCGCATGGCTGAACGCATATTTTCACCAGCCAGAGGCGATTGAAGA
GTTCCCTGTACCGGCCCTGCATCACCCGGTATTTCAGCAGGAATCCTTTACCCGTCAGGTACTGTGGAAA
CTGCTGAAAGTAGTGAAATTCGGCGAGGTGATCTCCTATTCCCATCTGGCGGCGCTGGCTGGCAACCCAG
CGGCAACTGCGGCGGTGAAAACCGCTCTGTCTGGTAATCCGGTGCCAATTCTGATCCCGTGCCACCGTGT
GGTTCAGGGCGACCTGGACGTAGGTGGCTACGAAGGCGGCCTGGCTGTGAAAGAATGGCTGCTGGCGCAC
GAAGGTCACCGTCTGGGTAAACCAGGCCTGGGCGAATTCCCTCCTCCTCCGCCACCGCCACCACCGCCGC
CGCCGCCACCACCACCTCCTCCGCCTCCTCCACCACCACCGCCACCGCCTCCACCACCTGGCGGCCGCAT
GATCAGTCTGATTGCGGCGTTAGCGGTAGATCGCGTTATCGGCATGGAAAACGCCATGCCGTGGTAGCTG
CCTGCCGATCTCGCCTGGTTTAAACGCAACACCTTAAATAAACCCGTGATTATGGGCCTCCAAACCTGGG
AATCAATCGGTCGTCCGTTGCCAGGACGCAAAAATATTATCCTCAGCAGTCAACCGGGTACGGACGATCG
CGTAACGTGGGTGAAGTCGGTGGATGAAGCCATCGCGGCGTGTGGTGACGTACCAGAAATCATGGTGATT
GGCGGCGGTCGCGTTTATGAACAGTTCTTGCCAAAAGCGCAAAAACTGTATCTGACGCATATCGACGCAG
AAGTGGAAGGCGACACCCATTTCCCGGATTACGAGCCGGATGACTGGGAATCGGTATTCAGCGAATTCCA
CGATGCTGATGCGCAGAACTCTCACAGCTATTGCTTTGAGATTCTGGAGCGGCGGGGAGCTCCGGGCTTC
TCCTCAATTTCCGCTCATCACCACCATCATCACCATCACCACCACTAACTCGAGAGCTTGGCTGTTTTGG
CGGATGAGAGAAGATTTTCAGCCTGATACAGATTAAATCAGAACGCAGAAGCGGTCTGATAAAACAGAAT
TTGCCTGGCGGCAGTAGCGCGGTGGTCCCACCTGACCCCATGCCGAACTCAGAAGTGAAACGCCGTAGCG
CCGATGGTAGTGTGGGGTCTCCCCATGCGAGAGTAGGGAACTGCCAGGCATCAAATAAAACGAAAGGCTC
AGTCGAAAGACTGGGCCTTTCGTTTTATCTGTTGTTTGTCGGTGAACGCTCTCCTGAGTAGGACAAATCC
GCCGGGAGCGGATTTGAACGTTGCGAAGCAACGGCCCGGAGGGTGGCGGGCAGGACGCCCGCCATAAACT
GCCAGGCATCAAATTAAGCAGAAGGCCATCCTGACGGATGGCCTTTTTGCGTTTCTACAAACTCTTTTTG
TTTATTTTTCTAAATACATTCAAATATGTATCCGCTCATGAGACAATAACCCTGATAAATGCTTCAATAA
TATTGAAAAAGGAAGAGTATGAGTATTCAACATTTCCGTGTCGCCCTTATTCCCTTTTTTGCGGCATTTT
GCCTTCCTGTTTTTGCTCACCCAGAAACGCTGGTGAAAGTAAAAGATGCTGAAGATCAGTTGGGTGCACG
AGTGGGTTACATCGAACTGGATCTCAACAGCGGTAAGATCCTTGAGAGTTTTCGCCCCGAAGAACGTTTT
CCAATGATGAGCACTTTTAAAGTTCTGCTATGTGGCGCGGTATTATCCCGTGTTGACGCCGGGCAAGAGC
AACTCGGTCGCCGCATACACTATTCTCAGAATGACTTGGTTGAGTACTCACCAGTCACAGAAAAGCATCT
TACGGATGGCATGACAGTAAGAGAATTATGCAGTGCTGCCATAACCATGAGTGATAACACTGCGGCCAAC
TTACTTCTGACAACGATCGGAGGACCGAAGGAGCTAACCGCTTTTTTGCACAACATGGGGGATCATGTAA
CTCGCCTTGATCGTTGGGAACCGGAGCTGAATGAAGCCATACCAAACGACGAGCGTGACACCACGATGCC
TGTAGCAATGGCAACAACGTTGCGCAAACTATTAACTGGCGAACTACTTACTCTAGCTTCCCGGCAACAA
TTAATAGACTGGATGGAGGCGGATAAAGTTGCAGGACCACTTCTGCGCTCGGCCCTTCCGGCTGGCTGGT
TTATTGCTGATAAATCTGGAGCCGGTGAGCGTGGGTCTCGCGGTATCATTGCAGCACTGGGGCCAGATGG
TAAGCCCTCCCGTATCGTAGTTATCTACACGACGGGGAGTCAGGCAACTATGGATGAACGAAATAGACAG
ATCGCTGAGATAGGTGCCTCACTGATTAAGCATTGGTAACTGTCAGACCAAGTTTACTCATATATACTTT
AGATTGATTTAAAACTTCATTTTTAATTTAAAAGGATCTAGGTGAAGATCCTTTTTGATAATCTCATGAC
CAAAATCCCTTAACGTGAGTTTTCGTTCCACTGAGCGTCAGACCCCGTAGAAAAGATCAAAGGATCTTCT
TGAGATCCTTTTTTTCTGCGCGTAATCTGCTGCTTGCAAACAAAAAAACCACCGCTACCAGCGGTGGTTT
GTTTGCCGGATCAAGAGCTACCAACTCTTTTTCCGAAGGTAACTGGCTTCAGCAGAGCGCAGATACCAAA
TACTGTCCTTCTAGTGTAGCCGTAGTTAGGCCACCACTTCAAGAACTCTGTAGCACCGCCTACATACCTC
GCTCTGCTAATCCTGTTACCAGTGGCTGCTGCCAGTGGCGATAAGTCGTGTCTTACCGGGTTGGACTCAA
GACGATAGTTACCGGATAAGGCGCAGCGGTCGGGCTGAACGGGGGGTTCGTGCACACAGCCCAGCTTGGA
GCGAACGACCTACACCGAACTGAGATACCTACAGCGTGAGCTATGAGAAAGCGCCACGCTTCCCGAAGGG
AGAAAGGCGGACAGGTATCCGGTAAGCGGCAGGGTCGGAACAGGAGAGCGCACGAGGGAGCTTCCAGGGG
GAAACGCCTGGTATCTTTATAGTCCTGTCGGGTTTCGCCACCTCTGACTTGAGCGTCGATTTTTGTGATG
CTCGTCAGGGGGGCGGAGCCTATGGAAAAACGCCAGCAACGCGGCCTTTTTACGGTTCCTGGCCTTTTGC
TGGCCTTTTGCTCACATGTTCTTTCCTGCGTTATCCCCTGATTCTGTGGATAACCGTATTACCGCCTTTG
AGTGAGCTGATACCGCTCGCCGCAGCCGAACGACCGAGCGCAGCGAGTCAGTGAGCGAGGAAGCGGAAGA
GCGCCTGATGCGGTATTTTCTCCTTACGCATCTGTGCGGTATTTCACACCGCATATGGTGCACTCTCAGT
ACAATCTGCTCTGATGCCGCATAGTTAAGCCAGTATACACTCCGCTATCGCTACGTGACTGGGTCATGGC
TGCGCCCCGACACCCGCCAACACCCGCTGACGCGCCCTGACGGGCTTGTCTGCTCCCGGCATCCGCTTAC
AGACAAGCTGTGACCGTCTCCGGGAGCTGCATGTGTCAGAGGTTTTCACCGTCATCACCGAAACGCGCGA
GGCAGCAGATCAATTCGCGCGCGAAGGCGAAGCGGCATGCATAATGTGCCTGTCAAATGGACGAAGCAGG
GATTCTGCAAACCCTATGCTACTCCGTCAAGCCGTCAATTGTCTGATTCGTTACCAATTATGACAACTTG
ACGGCTACATCATTCACTTTTTCTTCACAACCGGCACGGAACTCGCTCGGGCTGGCCCCGGTGCATTTTT
TAAATACCCGCGAGAAATAGAGTTGATCGTCAAAACCAACATTGCGACCGACGGTGGCGATAGGCATCCG
GGTGGTGCTCAAAAGCAGCTTCGCCTGGCTGATACGTTGGTCCTCGCGCCAGCTTAAGACGCTAATCCCT
AACTGCTGGCGGAAAAGATGTGACAGACGCGACGGCGACAAGCAAACATGCTGTGCGACGCTGGCGATAT
CAAAATTGCTGTCTGCCAGGTGATCGCTGATGTACTGACAAGCCTCGCGTACCCGATTATCCATCGGTGG
ATGGAGCGACTCGTTAATCGCTTCCATGCGCCGCAGTAACAATTGCTCAAGCAGATTTATCGCCAGCAGC
TCCGAATAGCGCCCTTCCCCTTGCCCGGCGTTAATGATTTGCCCAAACAGGTCGCTGAAATGCGGCTGGT
GCGCTTCATCCGGGCGAAAGAACCCCGTATTGGCAAATATTGACGGCCAGTTAAGCCATTCATGCCAGTA
GGCGCGCGGACGAAAGTAAACCCACTGGTGATACCATTCGCGAGCCTCCGGATGACGACCGTAGTGATGA
ATCTCTCCTGGCGGGAACAGCAAAATATCACCCGGTCGGCAAACAAATTCTCGTCCCTGATTTTTCACCA
CCCCCTGACCGCGAATGGTGAGATTGAGAATATAACCTTTCATTCCCAGCGGTCGGTCGATAAAAAAATC
GAGATAACCGTTGGCCTCAATCGGCGTTAAACCCGCCACCAGATGGGCATTAAACGAGTATCCCGGCAGC
AGGGGATCATTTTGCGCTTCAGCCATACTTTTCATA
Features (pLannotate 1.2.2; 13 found; start..end, strand, type, name):
     17..301     +  promoter       araBAD promoter: araBAD; promoter of the L-arabinose operon of E. coli; the araC regulatory gene is transcribed in the opposite direction (Guzman et al., 1995)
    344..367     +  CDS            Strep-Tag II: peptide that binds Strep-Tactin®, an engineered form of streptavidin
    398..943     +  CDS            MGMT (fragment): MGMT_HUMAN - Experimental evidence at protein level: Swiss-Prot protein existence level 1. Involved in the cellular defense against the biological effects of O6-methylguanine (O6-MeG) and O4-methylthymine (O4-MeT) in DNA. Repairs the methylated nucleobase in DNA by stoichiometrically transferring the methyl group to a cysteine residue in the enzyme. This is a suicide reaction: the enzyme is irreversibly inactivated. From Homo sapiens (Human).
   1049..1525    +  CDS            ecDHFR: E. coli dihydrofolate reductase; folA
   1683..1798    +  ncRNA          5S rRNA: Accession: RF00001 - 5S ribosomal RNA
   1802..1888    +  terminator     rrnB T1 terminator: Escherichia coli rrnB; transcription terminator T1 from the E. coli rrnB gene
   1980..2007    +  terminator     rrnB T2 terminator: transcription terminator T2 from the E. coli rrnB gene
   2027..2118    +  promoter       AmpR promoter: bla
   2119..2979    +  CDS            AmpR: β-lactamase; bla; confers resistance to ampicillin, carbenicillin, and related antibiotics
   3150..3738    +  rep_origin     ori: high-copy-number ColE1/pMB1/pBR322/pUC origin of replication
   3924..4064    -  misc_feature   bom: basis of mobility region from pBR322
   4166..4206    -  CDS            rop (fragment): Rop protein, which maintains plasmids at low copy number; rop
   4328..5206    -  CDS            araC: L-arabinose regulatory protein; araC
