>Addgene plasmid #119044 | pBAD-MTX-u23_Snifit | addgene full sequence | sequence record 229496 | Addgene NGS Result
AAGAAACCAATTGTCCATATTGCATCAGACATTGCCGTCACTGCGTCTTTTACTGGCTCTTCTCGCTAAC
CAAACCGGTAACCCCGCTTATTAAAAGCATTCTGTAACAAAGCGGGACCAAAGCCATGACAAAAACGCGT
AACAAAAGTGTCTATAATCACGGCAGAAAAGTCCACATTGATTATTTGCACGGCGTCACACTTTGCTATG
CCATAGCATTTTTATCCATAAGATTAGCGGATCCTACCTGACGCTTTTTATCGCAACTCTCTACTGTTTC
TCCATACCCGTTTTTTGGGCTAACAGGAGGAATTAACCATGGCAAGCTGGAGCCACCCGCAGTTCGAAAA
GGGTGCAGATGACGACGACAAGGTACCGCATATGGATAAAGACTGCGAAATGAAACGCACTACCCTGGAC
AGCCCGCTGGGTAAACTGGAACTGAGCGGTTGCGAGCAGGGCCTGCACGAAATCATTTTCCTGGGCAAAG
GTACGAGCGCTGCGGATGCGGTCGAAGTACCGGCTCCGGCTGCGGTTCTGGGTGGCCCGGAGCCGCTGAT
GCAGGCTACCGCATGGCTGAACGCATATTTTCACCAGCCAGAGGCGATTGAAGAGTTCCCTGTACCGGCC
CTGCATCACCCGGTATTTCAGCAGGAATCCTTTACCCGTCAGGTACTGTGGAAACTGCTGAAAGTAGTGA
AATTCGGCGAGGTGATCTCCTATTCCCATCTGGCGGCGCTGGCTGGCAACCCAGCGGCAACTGCGGCGGT
GAAAACCGCTCTGTCTGGTAATCCGGTGCCAATTCTGATCCCGTGCCACCGTGTGGTTCAGGGCGACCTG
GACGTAGGTGGCTACGAAGGCGGCCTGGCTGTGAAAGAATGGCTGCTGGCGCACGAAGGTCACCGTCTGG
GTAAACCAGGCCTGGGCGAATTCCCTCCTCCTCCGCCACCGCCACCACCGCCGCCGCCGCCACCACCACC
TCCTCCGCCTCCTCCACCACCACCGCCACCGCCTCCACCACCTGGCGGCCGCATGATCAGTCTGATTGCG
GCGTTAGCGGTAGATCGCGTTATCGGCATGGAAAACGCCATGCCGTGGTAGCTGCCTGCCGATCTCGCCT
GGTTTAAACGCAACACCTTAAATAAACCCGTGATTATGGGCCTCCAAACCTGGGAATCAATCGGTCGTCC
GTTGCCAGGACGCAAAAATATTATCCTCAGCAGTCAACCGGGTACGGACGATCGCGTAACGTGGGTGAAG
TCGGTGGATGAAGCCATCGCGGCGTGTGGTGACGTACCAGAAATCATGGTGATTGGCGGCGGTCGCGTTT
ATGAACAGTTCTTGCCAAAAGCGCAAAAACTGTATCTGACGCATATCGACGCAGAAGTGGAAGGCGACAC
CCATTTCCCGGATTACGAGCCGGATGACTGGGAATCGGTATTCAGCGAATTCCACGATGCTGATGCGCAG
AACTCTCACAGCTATTGCTTTGAGATTCTGGAGCGGCGGGGAGCTCCGGGCTTCTCCTCAATTTCCGCTC
ATCACCACCATCATCACCATCACCACCACTAACTCGAGAGCTTGGCTGTTTTGGCGGATGAGAGAAGATT
TTCAGCCTGATACAGATTAAATCAGAACGCAGAAGCGGTCTGATAAAACAGAATTTGCCTGGCGGCAGTA
GCGCGGTGGTCCCACCTGACCCCATGCCGAACTCAGAAGTGAAACGCCGTAGCGCCGATGGTAGTGTGGG
GTCTCCCCATGCGAGAGTAGGGAACTGCCAGGCATCAAATAAAACGAAAGGCTCAGTCGAAAGACTGGGC
CTTTCGTTTTATCTGTTGTTTGTCGGTGAACGCTCTCCTGAGTAGGACAAATCCGCCGGGAGCGGATTTG
AACGTTGCGAAGCAACGGCCCGGAGGGTGGCGGGCAGGACGCCCGCCATAAACTGCCAGGCATCAAATTA
AGCAGAAGGCCATCCTGACGGATGGCCTTTTTGCGTTTCTACAAACTCTTTTGTTTATTTTTCTAAATAC
ATTCAAATATGTATCCGCTCATGAGACAATAACCCTGATAAATGCTTCAATAATATTGAAAAAGGAAGAG
TATGAGTATTCAACATTTCCGTGTCGCCCTTATTCCCTTTTTTGCGGCATTTTGCCTTCCTGTTTTTGCT
CACCCAGAAACGCTGGTGAAAGTAAAAGATGCTGAAGATCAGTTGGGTGCACGAGTGGGTTACATCGAAC
TGGATCTCAACAGCGGTAAGATCCTTGAGAGTTTTCGCCCCGAAGAACGTTTTCCAATGATGAGCACTTT
TAAAGTTCTGCTATGTGGCGCGGTATTATCCCGTGTTGACGCCGGGCAAGAGCAACTCGGTCGCCGCATA
CACTATTCTCAGAATGACTTGGTTGAGTACTCACCAGTCACAGAAAAGCATCTTACGGATGGCATGACAG
TAAGAGAATTATGCAGTGCTGCCATAACCATGAGTGATAACACTGCGGCCAACTTACTTCTGACAACGAT
CGGAGGACCGAAGGAGCTAACCGCTTTTTTGCACAACATGGGGGATCATGTAACTCGCCTTGATCGTTGG
GAACCGGAGCTGAATGAAGCCATACCAAACGACGAGCGTGACACCACGATGCCTGTAGCAATGGCAACAA
CGTTGCGCAAACTATTAACTGGCGAACTACTTACTCTAGCTTCCCGGCAACAATTAATAGACTGGATGGA
GGCGGATAAAGTTGCAGGACCACTTCTGCGCTCGGCCCTTCCGGCTGGCTGGTTTATTGCTGATAAATCT
GGAGCCGGTGAGCGTGGGTCTCGCGGTATCATTGCAGCACTGGGGCCAGATGGTAAGCCCTCCCGTATCG
TAGTTATCTACACGACGGGGAGTCAGGCAACTATGGATGAACGAAATAGACAGATCGCTGAGATAGGTGC
CTCACTGATTAAGCATTGGTAACTGTCAGACCAAGTTTACTCATATATACTTTAGATTGATTTAAAACTT
CATTTTTAATTTAAAAGGATCTAGGTGAAGATCCTTTTTGATAATCTCATGACCAAAATCCCTTAACGTG
AGTTTTCGTTCCACTGAGCGTCAGACCCCGTAGAAAAGATCAAAGGATCTTCTTGAGATCCTTTTTTTCT
GCGCGTAATCTGCTGCTTGCAAACAAAAAAACCACCGCTACCAGCGGTGGTTTGTTTGCCGGATCAAGAG
CTACCAACTCTTTTTCCGAAGGTAACTGGCTTCAGCAGAGCGCAGATACCAAATACTGTCCTTCTAGTGT
AGCCGTAGTTAGGCCACCACTTCAAGAACTCTGTAGCACCGCCTACATACCTCGCTCTGCTAATCCTGTT
ACCAGTGGCTGCTGCCAGTGGCGATAAGTCGTGTCTTACCGGGTTGGACTCAAGACGATAGTTACCGGAT
AAGGCGCAGCGGTCGGGCTGAACGGGGGGTTCGTGCACACAGCCCAGCTTGGAGCGAACGACCTACACCG
AACTGAGATACCTACAGCGTGAGCTATGAGAAAGCGCCACGCTTCCCGAAGGGAGAAAGGCGGACAGGTA
TCCGGTAAGCGGCAGGGTCGGAACAGGAGAGCGCACGAGGGAGCTTCCAGGGGGAAACGCCTGGTATCTT
TATAGTCCTGTCGGGTTTCGCCACCTCTGACTTGAGCGTCGATTTTTGTGATGCTCGTCAGGGGGGCGGA
GCCTATGGAAAAACGCCAGCAACGCGGCCTTTTTACGGTTCCTGGCCTTTTGCTGGCCTTTTGCTCACAT
GTTCTTTCCTGCGTTATCCCCTGATTCTGTGGATAACCGTATTACCGCCTTTGAGTGAGCTGATACCGCT
CGCCGCAGCCGAACGACCGAGCGCAGCGAGTCAGTGAGCGAGGAAGCGGAAGAGCGCCTGATGCGGTATT
TTCTCCTTACGCATCTGTGCGGTATTTCACACCGCATATGGTGCACTCTCAGTACAATCTGCTCTGATGC
CGCATAGTTAAGCCAGTATACACTCCGCTATCGCTACGTGACTGGGTCATGGCTGCGCCCCGACACCCGC
CAACACCCGCTGACGCGCCCTGACGGGCTTGTCTGCTCCCGGCATCCGCTTACAGACAAGCTGTGACCGT
CTCCGGGAGCTGCATGTGTCAGAGGTTTTCACCGTCATCACCGAAACGCGCGAGGCAGCAGATCAATTCG
CGCGCGAAGGCGAAGCGGCATGCATAATGTGCCTGTCAAATGGACGAAGCAGGGATTCTGCAAACCCTAT
GCTACTCCGTCAAGCCGTCAATTGTCTGATTCGTTACCAATTATGACAACTTGACGGCTACATCATTCAC
TTTTTCTTCACAACCGGCACGGAACTCGCTCGGGCTGGCCCCGGTGCATTTTTTAAATACCCGCGAGAAA
TAGAGTTGATCGTCAAAACCAACATTGCGACCGACGGTGGCGATAGGCATCCGGGTGGTGCTCAAAAGCA
GCTTCGCCTGGCTGATACGTTGGTCCTCGCGCCAGCTTAAGACGCTAATCCCTAACTGCTGGCGGAAAAG
ATGTGACAGACGCGACGGCGACAAGCAAACATGCTGTGCGACGCTGGCGATATCAAAATTGCTGTCTGCC
AGGTGATCGCTGATGTACTGACAAGCCTCGCGTACCCGATTATCCATCGGTGGATGGAGCGACTCGTTAA
TCGCTTCCATGCGCCGCAGTAACAATTGCTCAAGCAGATTTATCGCCAGCAGCTCCGAATAGCGCCCTTC
CCCTTGCCCGGCGTTAATGATTTGCCCAAACAGGTCGCTGAAATGCGGCTGGTGCGCTTCATCCGGGCGA
AAGAACCCCGTATTGGCAAATATTGACGGCCAGTTAAGCCATTCATGCCAGTAGGCGCGCGGACGAAAGT
AAACCCACTGGTGATACCATTCGCGAGCCTCCGGATGACGACCGTAGTGATGAATCTCTCCTGGCGGGAA
CAGCAAAATATCACCCGGTCGGCAAACAAATTCTCGTCCCTGATTTTTCACCACCCCCTGACCGCGAATG
GTGAGATTGAGAATATAACCTTTCATTCCCAGCGGTCGGTCGATAAAAAAATCGAGATAACCGTTGGCCT
CAATCGGCGTTAAACCCGCCACCAGATGGGCATTAAACGAGTATCCCGGCAGCAGGGGATCATTTTGCGC
TTCAGCCATACTTTTCATACTCCCGCCATTCAGAG
Features (pLannotate 1.2.2; 13 found; start..end, strand, type, name):
      1..285     +  promoter       araBAD promoter: araBAD; promoter of the L-arabinose operon of E. coli; the araC regulatory gene is transcribed in the opposite direction (Guzman et al., 1995)
    328..351     +  CDS            Strep-Tag II: peptide that binds Strep-Tactin®, an engineered form of streptavidin
    382..927     +  CDS            MGMT (fragment): MGMT_HUMAN - Experimental evidence at protein level: Swiss-Prot protein existence level 1. Involved in the cellular defense against the biological effects of O6-methylguanine (O6-MeG) and O4-methylthymine (O4-MeT) in DNA. Repairs the methylated nucleobase in DNA by stoichiometrically transferring the methyl group to a cysteine residue in the enzyme. This is a suicide reaction: the enzyme is irreversibly inactivated. From Homo sapiens (Human).
   1033..1509    +  CDS            ecDHFR: E. coli dihydrofolate reductase; folA
   1667..1782    +  ncRNA          5S rRNA: Accession: RF00001 - 5S ribosomal RNA
   1786..1872    +  terminator     rrnB T1 terminator: Escherichia coli rrnB; transcription terminator T1 from the E. coli rrnB gene
   1964..1991    +  terminator     rrnB T2 terminator: transcription terminator T2 from the E. coli rrnB gene
   2010..2101    +  promoter       AmpR promoter: bla
   2102..2962    +  CDS            AmpR: β-lactamase; bla; confers resistance to ampicillin, carbenicillin, and related antibiotics
   3133..3721    +  rep_origin     ori: high-copy-number ColE1/pMB1/pBR322/pUC origin of replication
   3907..4047    -  misc_feature   bom: basis of mobility region from pBR322
   4149..4189    -  CDS            rop (fragment): Rop protein, which maintains plasmids at low copy number; rop
   4311..5189    -  CDS            araC: L-arabinose regulatory protein; araC
