[The description below was written by a language model from this plasmid's Addgene catalogue record and pLannotate feature annotations shown in this document.]
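Description:
pBAD-MTX-u23_Snifit is a bacterial expression plasmid of about 5.2 kb, built on the pBAD backbone. It produces the protein component of a semisynthetic, ratiometric FRET biosensor (a "Snifit") for methotrexate. It replicates from a high-copy ColE1/pMB1-type origin, next to the pBR322 bom region and a residual rop fragment, and is selected with ampicillin through the bla gene. Expression is driven by the araBAD promoter. The divergently transcribed araC regulator is also on the plasmid, so transcription is induced by L-arabinose. The rrnB T1 and T2 terminators follow the insert.

The synthetic 1.25 kb insert encodes a single fusion protein. An N-terminal Strep-tag II is followed by SNAP-tag, which the automated tables annotate as a fragment of human MGMT, the alkyltransferase from which SNAP-tag was engineered. According to the insert's alternative name, a 30-residue polyproline linker connects this to E. coli dihydrofolate reductase, which serves as the methotrexate-binding module, and a C-terminal His-tag completes the fusion. The DHFR portion carries R44L and H45Q substitutions and an amber (TAG) codon at position 23. That codon allows site-specific incorporation of an unnatural amino acid, which requires an orthogonal suppressor tRNA/synthetase pair that this plasmid does not carry. In this type of sensor, SNAP-tag is typically labelled with a synthetic fluorophore-bearing tethered ligand and the unnatural residue offers a second site for attaching a fluorophore, though the record does not state which labels are used. The two tags allow tandem affinity purification, and the C-terminal tag helps isolate full-length, suppressed product.

The depositor and repository sequences give the same feature order and differ only by one nucleotide in length and a small coordinate offset.
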