Addgene plasmid #119044: pBAD-MTX-u23_Snifit
Purpose: Plasmid encoding the bacterial expression of the Snifit-MTX with unnatural amino-acid at the position 23 (FRET semi-synthetic biosensor)
Depositing lab: Kai Johnsson. Depositing organization: Swiss Federal Institute of Technology (EPFL). Publication: A General Strategy for the Semisynthesis of Ratiometric Fluorescent Sensor Proteins with Increased Dynamic Range. Xue L, Prifti E, Johnsson K. J Am Chem Soc. 2016 Apr 27;138(16):5258-61. doi: 10.1021/jacs.6b03034. Epub 2016 Apr 15. PubMed 27071001.
Backbone
  Vector backbone: pBAD
  Backbone manufacturer: ThermoFisher Scientific
  Backbone size w/o insert (bp): 4100
  Total vector size (bp): 5216
  Vector type: Bacterial Expression
Growth in bacteria
  Bacterial resistance: Ampicillin, 100 μg/mL
  Growth temperature: 37°C
  Growth strain: DH5alpha
  Copy number: High Copy
Gene/Insert
  Gene/Insert name: MTX-u23_Snifit (alt name: SNAP_Pro30_DHFRun23 R44L H45Q)
  Species: Synthetic
  Insert size (bp): 1251
  Mutation: 23TAG R44L H45Q
  Promoter: pBAD
  Tag / fusion protein: Strep-tag (N terminal on insert); His-tag (C terminal on insert)
  Cloning method: Gibson Cloning
  Sequencing primers: 5′ pBAD_FP; 3′ pTI2-1-2
Terms and licenses: Academic/Nonprofit Terms; Industry Terms: Not Available to Industry
How to cite: pBAD-MTX-u23_Snifit was a gift from Kai Johnsson (Addgene plasmid # 119044 ; http://n2t.net/addgene:119044 ; RRID:Addgene_119044)
